LOCUS       Exported 5578 bp ds-DNA circular SYN 13-MAY-2021
DEFINITION  synthetic circular DNA
ACCESSION   .
VERSION     .
KEYWORDS    pKT0176
SOURCE      synthetic DNA construct
  ORGANISM  synthetic DNA construct
REFERENCE   1 (bases 1 to 5578)
  AUTHORS   Sheff MA, Thorn KS
  TITLE     Optimized cassettes for fluorescent protein tagging in Saccharomyces
            cerevisiae.
  JOURNAL   Yeast 2004 Jun;21(8):661-70.
  PUBMED    15197731
REFERENCE   2 (bases 1 to 5578)
  AUTHORS   .
  TITLE     Direct Submission
  JOURNAL   Exported May 13, 2021 from SnapGene Server 1.1.58
            http://www.snapgene.com
FEATURES             Location/Qualifiers
     source          1..5578
                     /organism="synthetic DNA construct"
                     /mol_type="other DNA"
     terminator      1425..1612
                     /gene="S. cerevisiae ADH1"
                     /label=ADH1 terminator
                     /note="transcription terminator for the S. cerevisiae
                     alcohol dehydrogenase 1 (ADH1) gene"
     primer_bind     complement(1480..1504)
                     /label=pHybLex-R
                     /note="ADH terminator, reverse primer"
     promoter        1687..2030
                     /label=TEF promoter
                     /note="Ashbya gossypii TEF promoter"
     terminator      2849..3046
                     /label=TEF terminator
                     /note="Ashbya gossypii TEF terminator"
     primer_bind     complement(3153..3172)
                     /label=T7
                     /note="T7 promoter, forward primer"
     promoter        complement(3154..3172)
                     /label=T7 promoter
                     /note="promoter for bacteriophage T7 RNA polymerase"
     primer_bind     complement(3259..3276)
                     /label=L4440
                     /note="L4440 vector, forward primer"
     rep_origin      complement(3430..4018)
                     /direction=LEFT
                     /label=ori
                     /note="high-copy-number ColE1/pMB1/pBR322/pUC origin of
                     replication"
     primer_bind     complement(3510..3529)
                     /label=pBR322ori-F
                     /note="pBR322 origin, forward primer"
     CDS             complement(4189..5049)
                     /codon_start=1
                     /gene="bla"
                     /product="beta-lactamase"
                     /label=AmpR
                     /note="confers resistance to ampicillin, carbenicillin, and
                     related antibiotics"
                     /translation="MSIQHFRVALIPFFAAFCLPVFAHPETLVKVKDAEDQLGARVGYI
                     ELDLNSGKILESFRPEERFPMMSTFKVLLCGAVLSRIDAGQEQLGRRIHYSQNDLVEYS
                     PVTEKHLTDGMTVRELCSAAITMSDNTAANLLLTTIGGPKELTAFLHNMGDHVTRLDRW
                     EPELNEAIPNDERDTTMPVAMATTLRKLLTGELLTLASRQQLIDWMEADKVAGPLLRSA
                     LPAGWFIADKSGAGERGSRGIIAALGPDGKPSRIVVIYTTGSQATMDERNRQIAEIGAS
                     LIKHW"
     primer_bind     4812..4831
                     /label=Amp-R
                     /note="Ampicillin resistance gene, reverse primer"
     promoter        complement(5050..5154)
                     /gene="bla"
                     /label=AmpR promoter
     primer_bind     5222..5240
                     /label=pBRforEco
                     /note="pBR322 vectors, upsteam of EcoRI site, forward
                     primer"
     primer_bind     complement(5278..5300)
                     /label=pGEX 3'
                     /note="pGEX vectors, reverse primer"
     primer_bind     5400..5419
                     /label=pRS-marker
                     /note="pRS vectors, use to sequence yeast selectable
                     marker"
     promoter        5500..5518
                     /label=SP6 promoter
                     /note="promoter for bacteriophage SP6 RNA polymerase"
     primer_bind     5500..5517
                     /label=SP6
                     /note="SP6 promoter, forward primer"
ORIGIN
        1 ttaattaaca tggtggcctc ctccgaggac gtcatcaaag agttcatgcg cttcaaggtg
       61 cgcatggagg gctccgtgaa cggccacgag ttcgagatcg agggcgaggg cgagggccgc
      121 ccctacgagg gcacccagac cgccaagctg aaggtgacca agggcggccc cctgcccttc
      181 gcctgggaca tcctgtcccc ccagttccag tacggctcca aggcgtacgt gaagcacccc
      241 gccgacatcc ccgactacaa gaagctgtcc ttccccgagg gcttcaagtg ggagcgcgtg
      301 atgaacttcg aggacggcgg cgtggtgacc gtgacccagg actcctccct gcaggacggc
      361 acgctgatct acaaggtgaa gttccgcggc accaacttcc cccccgacgg ccccgtaatg
      421 cagaagaaga ccatgggctg ggaggcctcc accgagcgcc tgtacccccg cgacggcgtg
      481 ctgaagggcg agatccacca ggccctgaag ctgaaggacg gcggccacta cctggtggag
      541 ttcaagacca tctacatggc caagaagccc gtgcagctgc ccggctacta ctacgtggac
      601 accaagctgg acatcacctc ccacaacgag gactacacca tcgtggaaca gtacgagcgc
      661 tccgagggcc gccaccacct gttcctgggg catggcaccg gcagcaccgg cagcggcagc
      721 tccggcaccg cctcctccga ggacgtcatc aaagagttca tgcgcttcaa ggtgcgcatg
      781 gagggctccg tgaacggcca cgagttcgag atcgagggcg agggcgaggg ccgcccctac
      841 gagggcaccc agaccgccaa gctgaaggtg accaagggcg gccccctgcc cttcgcctgg
      901 gacatcctgt ccccccagtt ccagtacggc tccaaggcgt acgtgaagca ccccgccgac
      961 atccccgact acaagaagct gtccttcccc gagggcttca agtgggagcg cgtgatgaac
     1021 ttcgaggacg gcggcgtggt gaccgtgacc caggactcct ccctgcagga cggcacgctg
     1081 atctacaagg tgaagttccg cggcaccaac ttcccccccg acggccccgt aatgcagaag
     1141 aagaccatgg gctgggaggc ctccaccgag cgcctgtacc cccgcgacgg cgtgctgaag
     1201 ggcgagatcc accaggccct gaagctgaag gacggcggcc actacctggt ggagttcaag
     1261 accatctaca tggccaagaa gcccgtgcag ctgcccggct actactacgt ggacaccaag
     1321 ctggacatca cctcccacaa cgaggactac accatcgtgg aacagtacga gcgctccgag
     1381 ggccgccacc acctgttcct gtagggcgcg ccacttctaa ataagcgaat ttcttatgat
     1441 ttatgatttt tattattaaa taagttataa aaaaaataag tgtatacaaa ttttaaagtg
     1501 actcttaggt tttaaaacga aaattcttat tcttgagtaa ctctttcctg taggtcaggt
     1561 tgctttctca ggtatagtat gaggtcgctc ttattgacca cacctctacc ggcagatccg
     1621 ctagggataa cagggtaata tagatctgtt tagcttgcct cgtccccgcc gggtcacccg
     1681 gccagcgaca tggaggccca gaataccctc cttgacagtc ttgacgtgcg cagctcaggg
     1741 gcatgatgtg actgtcgccc gtacatttag cccatacatc cccatgtata atcatttgca
     1801 tccatacatt ttgatggccg cacggcgcga agcaaaaatt acggctcctc gctgcagacc
     1861 tgcgagcagg gaaacgctcc cctcacagac gcgttgaatt gtccccacgc cgcgcccctg
     1921 tagagaaata taaaaggtta ggatttgcca ctgaggttct tctttcatat acttcctttt
     1981 aaaatcttgc taggatacag ttctcacatc acatccgaac ataaacaacc atgacagtca
     2041 acactaagac ctatagtgag agagcagaaa ctcatgcctc accagtagca cagcgattat
     2101 ttcgattaat ggaactgaag aaaaccaatt tatgtgcatc aattgacgtt gataccacta
     2161 aggaattcct tgaattaatt gataaattag gtccttatgt atgcttaatc aagactcata
     2221 ttgatataat caatgatttt tcctatgaat ccactattga accattatta gaactttcac
     2281 gtaaacatca atttatgatt tttgaagata gaaaatttgc tgatattggt aataccgtaa
     2341 agaaacaata tattggtgga gtttataaaa ttagtagttg ggcagatatt accaatgctc
     2401 atggtgtcac tgggaatgga gtggttgaag gattaaaaca gggagctaaa gaaaccacca
     2461 ccaaccaaga gccaagaggg ttattgatgt tagctgaatt atcatcagtg ggatcattag
     2521 catatggaga atattctcaa aaaactgttg aaattgctaa atccgataag gaatttgtta
     2581 ttggatttat tgcccaacgt gatatgggtg gccaagaaga aggatttgat tggcttatta
     2641 tgacacctgg agttggatta gatgataaag gtgatggatt aggacaacaa tatagaactg
     2701 ttgatgaagt tgttagcact ggaactgata ttatcattgt tggtagagga ttgtttggta
     2761 aaggaagaga tccagatatt gaaggtaaaa ggtatagaaa tgctggttgg aatgcttatt
     2821 tgaaaaagac tggccaatta taatcagtac tgacaataaa aagattcttg ttttcaagaa
     2881 cttgtcattt gtatagtttt tttatattgt agttgttcta ttttaatcaa atgttagcgt
     2941 gatttatatt ttttttcgcc tcgacatcat ctgcccagat gcgaagttaa gtgcgcagaa
     3001 agtaatatca tgcgtcaatc gtatgtgaat gctggtcgct atactgctgt cgattcgata
     3061 ctaacgccgc catccagtgt cgaaaacgag ctcgaattca tcgatgatat cagatccact
     3121 agtggcctat gcggccgcgg atctgccggt ctccctatag tgagtcgtat taatttcgat
     3181 aagccaggtt aacctgcatt aatgaatcgg ccaacgcgcg gggagaggcg gtttgcgtat
     3241 tgggcgctct tccgcttcct cgctcactga ctcgctgcgc tcggtcgttc ggctgcggcg
     3301 agcggtatca gctcactcaa aggcggtaat acggttatcc acagaatcag gggataacgc
     3361 aggaaagaac atgtgagcaa aaggccagca aaaggccagg aaccgtaaaa aggccgcgtt
     3421 gctggcgttt ttccataggc tccgcccccc tgacgagcat cacaaaaatc gacgctcaag
     3481 tcagaggtgg cgaaacccga caggactata aagataccag gcgtttcccc ctggaagctc
     3541 cctcgtgcgc tctcctgttc cgaccctgcc gcttaccgga tacctgtccg cctttctccc
     3601 ttcgggaagc gtggcgcttt ctcaatgctc acgctgtagg tatctcagtt cggtgtaggt
     3661 cgttcgctcc aagctgggct gtgtgcacga accccccgtt cagcccgacc gctgcgcctt
     3721 atccggtaac tatcgtcttg agtccaaccc ggtaagacac gacttatcgc cactggcagc
     3781 agccactggt aacaggatta gcagagcgag gtatgtaggc ggtgctacag agttcttgaa
     3841 gtggtggcct aactacggct acactagaag gacagtattt ggtatctgcg ctctgctgaa
     3901 gccagttacc ttcggaaaaa gagttggtag ctcttgatcc ggcaaacaaa ccaccgctgg
     3961 tagcggtggt ttttttgttt gcaagcagca gattacgcgc agaaaaaaag gatctcaaga
     4021 agatcctttg atcttttcta cggggtctga cgctcagtgg aacgaaaact cacgttaagg
     4081 gattttggtc atgagattat caaaaaggat cttcacctag atccttttaa attaaaaatg
     4141 aagttttaaa tcaatctaaa gtatatatga gtaaacttgg tctgacagtt accaatgctt
     4201 aatcagtgag gcacctatct cagcgatctg tctatttcgt tcatccatag ttgcctgact
     4261 ccccgtcgtg tagataacta cgatacggga gggcttacca tctggcccca gtgctgcaat
     4321 gataccgcga gacccacgct caccggctcc agatttatca gcaataaacc agccagccgg
     4381 aagggccgag cgcagaagtg gtcctgcaac tttatccgcc tccatccagt ctattaattg
     4441 ttgccgggaa gctagagtaa gtagttcgcc agttaatagt ttgcgcaacg ttgttgccat
     4501 tgctacaggc atcgtggtgt cacgctcgtc gtttggtatg gcttcattca gctccggttc
     4561 ccaacgatca aggcgagtta catgatcccc catgttgtgc aaaaaagcgg ttagctcctt
     4621 cggtcctccg atcgttgtca gaagtaagtt ggccgcagtg ttatcactca tggttatggc
     4681 agcactgcat aattctctta ctgtcatgcc atccgtaaga tgcttttctg tgactggtga
     4741 gtactcaacc aagtcattct gagaatagtg tatgcggcga ccgagttgct cttgcccggc
     4801 gtcaatacgg gataataccg cgccacatag cagaacttta aaagtgctca tcattggaaa
     4861 acgttcttcg gggcgaaaac tctcaaggat cttaccgctg ttgagatcca gttcgatgta
     4921 acccactcgt gcacccaact gatcttcagc atcttttact ttcaccagcg tttctgggtg
     4981 agcaaaaaca ggaaggcaaa atgccgcaaa aaagggaata agggcgacac ggaaatgttg
     5041 aatactcata ctcttccttt ttcaatatta ttgaagcatt tatcagggtt attgtctcat
     5101 gagcggatac atatttgaat gtatttagaa aaataaacaa ataggggttc cgcgcacatt
     5161 tccccgaaaa gtgccacctg acgtctaaga aaccattatt atcatgacat taacctataa
     5221 aaataggcgt atcacgaggc cctttcgtct cgcgcgtttc ggtgatgacg gtgaaaacct
     5281 ctgacacatg cagctcccgg agacggtcac agcttgtctg taagcggatg ccgggagcag
     5341 acaagcccgt cagggcgcgt cagcgggtgt tggcgggtgt cggggctggc ttaactatgc
     5401 ggcatcagag cagattgtac tgagagtgca ccatatggac atattgtcgt tagaacgcgg
     5461 ctacaattaa tacataacct tatgtatcat acacatacga tttaggtgac actatagaac
     5521 gcggccgcca gctgaagctt cgtacgctgc aggtcgacgg atcggtgacg gtgctggt
//
