[The description below was written by a language model from this plasmid's Addgene catalogue record and the feature table of its GenBank file.]
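Description:
pKT0176, whose full name is pFA6a-link-tdimer2-CaURA3, is a yeast fluorescent-protein tagging cassette plasmid built on the pFA6a-link backbone and belonging to a set of optimized cassettes for tagging proteins in Saccharomyces cerevisiae. It is a 5578 bp circular plasmid maintained in E. coli through a high-copy ColE1/pUC-type origin and an ampicillin resistance gene (bla) with its own promoter. No yeast replication origin or centromere is annotated. This fits the usual role of pFA6a-series plasmids as templates from which a tag-plus-marker module is amplified and integrated into the yeast genome by homologous recombination, rather than as self-replicating expression vectors.

The payload is tdimer2, a tandem-dimer red fluorescent protein, cloned between PacI and AscI sites that are both preserved. It is preceded by a codon-optimized linker supplied by the backbone, so the linker would lie between a tagged yeast protein and the fluorophore. The feature table does not annotate the tdimer2 coding sequence itself. The unannotated region upstream of the S. cerevisiae ADH1 terminator is where it would sit, with that terminator ending transcription of the resulting fusion gene. No promoter for the tag is recorded, as expected for a cassette meant to be fused in frame to a gene expressed from its own chromosomal promoter.

Downstream lies the selection module, the Candida albicans URA3 marker according to the catalogue. Its coding sequence is also unannotated, but it presumably occupies the gap between the annotated Ashbya gossypii TEF promoter and TEF terminator. Flanking SP6 and T7 promoters provide sequencing primer sites.
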