Addgene plasmid #8743: pKT0176
Depositing lab: Kurt Thorn. Depositing organization: Harvard University. Publication: Optimized cassettes for fluorescent protein tagging in Saccharomyces cerevisiae. Sheff MA, Thorn KS. Yeast 2004 Jun;21(8):661-70. 10.1002/yea.1130 PubMed 15197731.
Backbone
  Vector backbone: pFA6a-link
  Backbone size w/o insert (bp): 5578
  Vector type: Yeast Expression
  Selectable markers: URA3 ; C. albicans
Growth in bacteria
  Bacterial resistance: Ampicillin, 100 μg/mL
  Growth temperature: 37°C
  Growth strain: DH5alpha
  Copy number: Unknown
Gene/Insert
  Gene/Insert name: tdimer2 (alt name: pKT176 (pFA6a–link–tdimer2–CaURA3))
  Tag / fusion protein: Codon optimized linker (N terminal on backbone)
  Cloning method: Restriction Enzyme; 5′ cloning site PacI (not destroyed); 3′ cloning site AscI (not destroyed)
  Sequencing primers: 5′ SP6
Terms and licenses: Academic/Nonprofit Terms; Industry Terms: Not Available to Industry
Depositor comments: Full name of this plasmid is pFA6a-link-tdimer2-CaURA3. tdimer2 is described in Campbell et al., 2002.
How to cite: pKT0176 was a gift from Kurt Thorn (Addgene plasmid # 8743 ; http://n2t.net/addgene:8743 ; RRID:Addgene_8743)
