>Addgene plasmid #8743 | pKT0176 | addgene partial sequence | sequence record 17201 | T7 5'-TAATACGACTCACTATAGGG-3'
GATATCATCGATGAATTCGAGCTCGTTTTCGACACTGGATGGCGGCGTTAGTATCGAATCGACAGCAGTA
TAGCGACCAGCATTCACATACGATTGACGCATGATATTACTTTCTGCGCACTTAACTTCGCATCTGGGCA
GATGATGTCGAGGCGAAAAAAAATATAAATCACGCTAACATTTGATTAAAATAGAACAACTACAATATAA
AAAAACTATACAAATGACAAGTTCTTGAAAACAAGAATCTTTTTATTGTCAGTACTGATTATAATTGGCC
AGTCTTTTTCAAATAAGCATTCCAACCAGCATCTCTATACCTTTTACCTTCAATATCTGGATCTCTTCCT
TTACCAAACAATCCTCTACCAACAATGATAATATCAGTTCCAGTGCTAACAACTTCATCAACAGTTCTAT
ATTGTTGTCCTAATCCATCACCTTTATCATCTAATCCAACTCCAGGTGTCATAATAAGCCAATCAAATCC
TTCTTCTTGTCCACCCATATCACGTTGGGCAATAAATCCAATAACAAATTCCTTATCGGATTTAGCAATT
TCAACAGTTTTTTGAGAATATTCTCCATATGCTAATGATCCCACTGATGATAATTCAGCTAACATCAATA
ACCCTCTTGGCTCTTGGTTGGGTTGTTGGTTTCTTTAGCTCCCTGTTTTAATCCTTCAACTACTCCATTC
CCAGTGACACCATGAGCATTAGTAAATATCTGCCAACTACTAATTTT
