>Addgene plasmid #8743 | pKT0176 | addgene partial sequence | sequence record 94737 | SP6 5'-ATTTAGGTGACACTATAG-3'
GTCGACGGATCGGTGACGGTGCTGGTTTAATTAACATGGTGGCCTCCTCCGAGGACGTCATCAAAGAGTT
CATGCGCTTCAAGGTGCGCATGGAGGGCTCCGTGAACGGCCACGAGTTCGAGATCGAGGGCGAGGGCGAG
GGCCGCCCCTACGAGGGCACCCAGACCGCCAAGCTGAAGGTGACCAAGGGCGGCCCCCTGCCCTTCGCCT
GGGACATCCTGTCCCCCCAGTTCCAGTACGGCTCCAAGGCGTACGTGAAGCACCCCGCCGACATCCCCGA
CTACAAGAAGCTGTCCTTCCCCGAGGGCTTCAAGTGGGAGCGCGTGATGAACTTCGAGGACGGCGGCGTG
GTGACCGTGACCCAGGACTCCTCCCTGCAGGACGGCACGCTGATCTACAAGGTGAAGTTCCGCGGCACCA
ACTTCCCCCCCGACGGCCCCGTAATGCAGAAGAAGACCATGGGCTGGGAGGCCTCCACCGAGCGCCTGTA
CCCCCGCGACGGCGTGCTGAAGGGCGAGATCCACCAGGCCCTGAAGCTGAAGGACGGCGGCCACTACCTG
GTGGAGTTCAAGACCATCTACATGGCCAAGAAGCCCGTGCAGCTGCCCGGCTACTACTACGTGGACACCA
AGCTGGACATCACCTCCCACAACGAGGACTACACCATCGTGGAACAGTACGAGCGCTCCGAGGGCCGCCA
CCACCTGTTCCTGGGGCATGGCACCGGCAGCACCGGCAGC
